Addgene plasmid #160066: CBSH3+ shRNA-1
Purpose: Knock Down SH3+ Collybistin isoforms
Depositing lab: Angel de Blas. Depositing organization: University of Connecticut. Publication: Collybistin SH3-protein isoforms are expressed in the rat brain promoting gephyrin and GABA-A receptor clustering at GABAergic synapses. George S, Bear J Jr, Taylor MJ, Kanamalla K, Fekete CD, Chiou TT, Miralles CP, Papadopoulos T, De Blas AL. J Neurochem. 2021 May;157(4):1032-1051. doi: 10.1111/jnc.15270. Epub 2021 Jan 5. PubMed 33316079.
Backbone
  Vector backbone: mu6pro
  Vector type: RNAi
Growth in bacteria
  Bacterial resistance: Ampicillin, 100 μg/mL
  Growth temperature: 37°C
  Growth strain: DH5alpha
  Copy number: High Copy
Gene/Insert
  Gene/Insert name: ARHGEF9 (alt name: Collybistin)
  gRNA/shRNA sequence: GGATGCTTCCAACAAGGATTG
  Species: R. norvegicus (rat)
  Entrez Gene: Arhgef9
  Promoter: mouse U6 promoter
  Cloning method: Restriction Enzyme; 5′ cloning site BbsI (unknown if destroyed); 3′ cloning site Xba (unknown if destroyed)
Resource information
  A portion of this plasmid was derived from a plasmid made by: Insert was originally cloned in Angel de Blas's lab.
Terms and licenses: Academic/Nonprofit Terms; Industry Terms: Not Available to Industry
Depositor comments: Targets collybistin SH3+ mRNAs (target is located in the protein coding region of SH3+. Nucleotides 517-537 of AJ250425 [CB1SH3+]. Targets collybistin isoforms with SH3 domain). There is also a control mutated shRNA for this isoform (Addgene plasmid #160067).
How to cite: CBSH3+ shRNA-1 was a gift from Angel de Blas (Addgene plasmid # 160066 ; http://n2t.net/addgene:160066 ; RRID:Addgene_160066)
