[The description below was written by a language model from this plasmid's Addgene catalogue record and the feature table of its GenBank file.]
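Description:
CBSH3+ shRNA-1 is a small (about 3.4 kb) RNAi plasmid built on the mU6pro backbone and designed to knock down the SH3 domain-containing isoforms of rat collybistin (Arhgef9, a guanine nucleotide exchange factor involved in clustering gephyrin and GABA-A receptors at GABAergic synapses). It is a non-viral plasmid, with no packaging or viral delivery elements annotated. In bacteria it is maintained at high copy through a ColE1/pUC-type origin and selected with ampicillin via the beta-lactamase gene. An f1 origin is also present, along with remnants of a phagemid-style cloning region (lac promoter and operator, CAP binding site, T3 promoter and M13 reverse primer sites). No mammalian selection marker or fluorescent reporter is annotated.

The functional cassette is a mouse U6 snRNA promoter, an RNA polymerase III promoter well suited to producing short, defined transcripts. The hairpin-encoding oligonucleotide was inserted downstream of it by restriction cloning between BbsI and XbaI sites. The shRNA itself is not annotated as a feature in the sequence record, but it would lie in the short interval between the U6 promoter and the annotated SV40 polyadenylation signal that follows. According to the depositor, the 21-nucleotide target lies in the protein-coding region specific to SH3+ transcripts, so collybistin isoforms carrying the SH3 domain are targeted. A companion plasmid carrying a mutated control shRNA for the same isoform class is available for specificity controls. The construct is intended for loss-of-function studies of SH3+ collybistin isoforms, in work concerning their role at GABAergic synapses in rat brain.
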