LOCUS       Exported 3429 bp ds-DNA circular SYN 13-MAY-2021
DEFINITION  Knock Down SH3+ Collybistin isoforms.
ACCESSION   .
VERSION     .
KEYWORDS    CBSH3+ shRNA-1
SOURCE      synthetic DNA construct
  ORGANISM  synthetic DNA construct
REFERENCE   1 (bases 1 to 3429)
  AUTHORS   de Blas, A
  TITLE     de Blas Collybistin plasmids
  JOURNAL   unpublished
REFERENCE   2 (bases 1 to 3429)
  AUTHORS   .
  TITLE     Direct Submission
  JOURNAL   Exported May 13, 2021 from SnapGene Server 1.1.58
            http://www.snapgene.com
FEATURES             Location/Qualifiers
     source          1..3429
                     /organism="synthetic DNA construct"
                     /mol_type="other DNA"
     promoter        171..483
                     /label=U6 promoter
                     /note="RNA polymerase III promoter for mouse U6 snRNA (Das
                     et al., 1988)"
     primer_bind     402..422
                     /label=mU6-F
                     /note="Mouse U6 promoter, forward primer"
     polyA_signal    551..685
                     /label=SV40 poly(A) signal
                     /note="SV40 polyadenylation signal"
     primer_bind     complement(575..594)
                     /label=EBV-rev
                     /note="SV40 polyA terminator, reverse primer"
     primer_bind     629..648
                     /label=SV40pA-R
                     /note="SV40 polyA, reverse primer"
     primer_bind     complement(783..803)
                     /label=T3
                     /note="T3 promoter, forward primer"
     promoter        complement(783..801)
                     /label=T3 promoter
                     /note="promoter for bacteriophage T3 RNA polymerase"
     primer_bind     complement(822..838)
                     /label=M13 rev
                     /note="common sequencing primer, one of multiple similar
                     variants"
     primer_bind     complement(822..838)
                     /label=M13 Reverse
                     /note="In lacZ gene. Also called M13-rev"
     primer_bind     complement(835..857)
                     /label=M13/pUC Reverse
                     /note="In lacZ gene"
     protein_bind    846..862
                     /label=lac operator
                     /bound_moiety="lac repressor encoded by lacI"
                     /note="The lac repressor binds to the lac operator to
                     inhibit transcription in E. coli. This inhibition can be
                     relieved by adding lactose or
                     isopropyl-beta-D-thiogalactopyranoside (IPTG)."
     promoter        complement(870..900)
                     /label=lac promoter
                     /note="promoter for the E. coli lac operon"
     protein_bind    915..936
                     /label=CAP binding site
                     /bound_moiety="E. coli catabolite activator protein"
                     /note="CAP binding activates transcription in the presence
                     of cAMP."
     primer_bind     complement(1053..1070)
                     /label=L4440
                     /note="L4440 vector, forward primer"
     rep_origin      complement(1224..1812)
                     /direction=LEFT
                     /label=ori
                     /note="high-copy-number ColE1/pMB1/pBR322/pUC origin of
                     replication"
     primer_bind     complement(1304..1323)
                     /label=pBR322ori-F
                     /note="pBR322 origin, forward primer"
     CDS             complement(1983..2843)
                     /codon_start=1
                     /gene="bla"
                     /product="beta-lactamase"
                     /label=AmpR
                     /note="confers resistance to ampicillin, carbenicillin, and
                     related antibiotics"
                     /translation="MSIQHFRVALIPFFAAFCLPVFAHPETLVKVKDAEDQLGARVGYI
                     ELDLNSGKILESFRPEERFPMMSTFKVLLCGAVLSRIDAGQEQLGRRIHYSQNDLVEYS
                     PVTEKHLTDGMTVRELCSAAITMSDNTAANLLLTTIGGPKELTAFLHNMGDHVTRLDRW
                     EPELNEAIPNDERDTTMPVAMATTLRKLLTGELLTLASRQQLIDWMEADKVAGPLLRSA
                     LPAGWFIADKSGAGERGSRGIIAALGPDGKPSRIVVIYTTGSQATMDERNRQIAEIGAS
                     LIKHW"
     primer_bind     2606..2625
                     /label=Amp-R
                     /note="Ampicillin resistance gene, reverse primer"
     promoter        complement(2844..2948)
                     /gene="bla"
                     /label=AmpR promoter
     rep_origin      complement(2974..3429)
                     /direction=LEFT
                     /label=f1 ori
                     /note="f1 bacteriophage origin of replication; arrow
                     indicates direction of (+) strand synthesis"
     primer_bind     complement(3111..3132)
                     /label=F1ori-F
                     /note="F1 origin, forward primer"
     primer_bind     3323..3342
                     /label=F1ori-R
                     /note="F1 origin, reverse primer"
ORIGIN
        1 cccattcgcc attcaggctg cgcaactgtt gggaagggcg atcggtgcgg gcctcttcgc
       61 tattacgcca gtcgacagcc tgcaggaatg gccggccatc ttaattaaga aatttaaata
      121 tgtttaaaca tagggcccaa tggcgcgcca aggccatcta ggccaagctt atccgacgcc
      181 gccatctcta ggcccgcgcc ggccccctcg cacagacttg tgggagaagc tcggctactc
      241 ccctgccccg gttaatttgc atataatatt tcctagtaac tatagaggct taatgtgcga
      301 taaaagacag ataatctgtt ctttttaata ctagctacat tttacatgat aggcttggat
      361 ttctataaga gatacaaata ctaaattatt attttaaaaa acagcacaaa aggaaactca
      421 ccctaactgt aaagtaattg tgtgttttga gactataaat atcccttgga gaaaagcctt
      481 gtttgggatg cttccaacaa ggattgcgaa caatccttgt tggaagcatc ctttttctag
      541 ataatacgta gatccagaca tgataagata cattgatgag tttggacaaa ccacaactag
      601 aatgcagtga aaaaaatgct ttatttgtga aatttgtgat gctattgctt tatttgtaac
      661 cattataagc tgcaataaac aagttaacaa caacaattgc attcatttta tgtttcaggt
      721 tcagggggag gtgtgggagg ttttttaatt cttgcggccg cggcggtacc cagcttttgt
      781 tccctttagt gagggttaat tgcgcgcttg gcgtaatcat ggtcatagct gtttcctgtg
      841 tgaaattgtt atccgctcac aattccacac aacatacgag ccgggagcat aaagtgtaaa
      901 gcctggggtg cctaatgagt gagctaactc acattaattg cgttgcgctc actgcccgct
      961 ttccagtcgg gaaacctgtc gtgccagctg cattaatgaa tcggccaacg cgcggggaga
     1021 ggcggtttgc gtattgggcg ctcttccgct tcctcgctca ctgactcgct gcgctcggtc
     1081 gttcggctgc ggcgagcggt atcagctcac tcaaaggcgg taatacggtt atccacagaa
     1141 tcaggggata acgcaggaaa gaacatgtga gcaaaaggcc agcaaaaggc caggaaccgt
     1201 aaaaaggccg cgttgctggc gtttttccat aggctccgcc cccctgacga gcatcacaaa
     1261 aatcgacgct caagtcagag gtggcgaaac ccgacaggac tataaagata ccaggcgttt
     1321 ccccctggaa gctccctcgt gcgctctcct gttccgaccc tgccgcttac cggatacctg
     1381 tccgcctttc tcccttcggg aagcgtggcg ctttctcata gctcacgctg taggtatctc
     1441 agttcggtgt aggtcgttcg ctccaagctg ggctgtgtgc acgaaccccc cgttcagccc
     1501 gaccgctgcg ccttatccgg taactatcgt cttgagtcca acccggtaag acacgactta
     1561 tcgccactgg cagcagccac tggtaacagg attagcagag cgaggtatgt aggcggtgct
     1621 acagagttct tgaagtggtg gcctaactac ggctacacta gaagaacagt atttggtatc
     1681 tgcgctctgc tgaagccagt taccttcgga aaaagagttg gtagctcttg atccggcaaa
     1741 caaaccaccg ctggtagcgg tggttttttt gtttgcaagc agcagattac gcgcagaaaa
     1801 aaaggatctc aagaagatcc tttgatcttt tctacggggt ctgacgctca gtggaacgaa
     1861 aactcacgtt aagggatttt ggtcatgaga ttatcaaaaa ggatcttcac ctagatcctt
     1921 ttaaattaaa aatgaagttt taaatcaatc taaagtatat atgagtaaac ttggtctgac
     1981 agttaccaat gcttaatcag tgaggcacct atctcagcga tctgtctatt tcgttcatcc
     2041 atagttgcct gactccccgt cgtgtagata actacgatac gggagggctt accatctggc
     2101 cccagtgctg caatgatacc gcgagaccca cgctcaccgg ctccagattt atcagcaata
     2161 aaccagccag ccggaagggc cgagcgcaga agtggtcctg caactttatc cgcctccatc
     2221 cagtctatta attgttgccg ggaagctaga gtaagtagtt cgccagttaa tagtttgcgc
     2281 aacgttgttg ccattgctac aggcatcgtg gtgtcacgct cgtcgtttgg tatggcttca
     2341 ttcagctccg gttcccaacg atcaaggcga gttacatgat cccccatgtt gtgcaaaaaa
     2401 gcggttagct ccttcggtcc tccgatcgtt gtcagaagta agttggccgc agtgttatca
     2461 ctcatggtta tggcagcact gcataattct cttactgtca tgccatccgt aagatgcttt
     2521 tctgtgactg gtgagtactc aaccaagtca ttctgagaat agtgtatgcg gcgaccgagt
     2581 tgctcttgcc cggcgtcaat acgggataat accgcgccac atagcagaac tttaaaagtg
     2641 ctcatcattg gaaaacgttc ttcggggcga aaactctcaa ggatcttacc gctgttgaga
     2701 tccagttcga tgtaacccac tcgtgcaccc aactgatctt cagcatcttt tactttcacc
     2761 agcgtttctg ggtgagcaaa aacaggaagg caaaatgccg caaaaaaggg aataagggcg
     2821 acacggaaat gttgaatact catactcttc ctttttcaat attattgaag catttatcag
     2881 ggttattgtc tcatgagcgg atacatattt gaatgtattt agaaaaataa acaaataggg
     2941 gttccgcgca catttccccg aaaagtgcca cctaaattgt aagcgttaat attttgttaa
     3001 aattcgcgtt aaatttttgt taaatcagct cattttttaa ccaataggcc gaaatcggca
     3061 aaatccctta taaatcaaaa gaatagaccg agatagggtt gagtgttgtt ccagtttgga
     3121 acaagagtcc actattaaag aacgtggact ccaacgtcaa aggnnnnnnn nnnnnnnnnn
     3181 nnnnnnnnnn nnnnnnnnnn nnnnnnnnnn nntnnnnnnn nnnnnnnnnn nnnnnnnnnn
     3241 nnnnnnnnnn nnnnnnnnnn nnnnnnnnnn nnnnnnnnnn nnnnnnnnnn nnnnnnnnnn
     3301 nnnngnnnnn nnnnnnnnnn nnnnnnnnnn nnnnnnnnnn nnnnnnnnnn nnnnnnnnnn
     3361 nnnnnnnnnn nnnnnnnnnn nnnnnnnnnn nnnnnnnnnn nnnnnnnnnn nnnnnnnnnn
     3421 nnnnnnnnn
//
